>Addgene plasmid #15999 | pShuttle AMPK gamma1 H150R | addgene partial sequence | sequence record 22361 | 15999 with CMV-F
GCTCTCTGGCTAACTAGAGAACCCACTGCTTACTGGCTTATCGAAATTAATACGACTCACTATAGGGAGA
CCCAAGCTGGCTAGCGTTTAAACGGGCCCTCTAGAATTCATGTACCCATACGATGTTCCAGATTACGCAA
TGGAGTCGGTTGCTGCAGAGAGCTCGCCAGCTCTAGAGAATGAACACTTTCAAGAGACCCCGGAATCAAA
CAATAGTGTGTATACTTCCTTCATGAAGTCTCATCGCTGCTATGACCTAATTCCCACAAGTTCCAAGTTG
GTGGTATTTGACACTTCGCTACAGGTAAAGAAAGCCTTTTTTGCCCTGGTGACCAATGGTGTTCGTGCCG
CCCCTTTGTGGGACAGTAAGAAGCAGAGTTTTGTGGGCATGCTGACCATCACCGACTTCATCAACATTTT
GCACCGATACTATAAGTCAGCCCTGGTGCAGATCTACGAACTGGAGGAGCACAAGATAGAGACGTGGAGA
GAGGTGTACCTGCAGGACTCCTTTAAGCCACTTGTCTGCATCTCTCCAAATGCCAGCTTGTTTGATGCTG
TCTCTTCATTAATTCGAAATAAGATCCGCAGGCC
