>Addgene plasmid #15999 | pShuttle AMPK gamma1 H150R | addgene partial sequence | sequence record 22362 | 15999 with pBR322ori-F (5' GGGAAACGCCTGGTATCTTT 3')
CCTCTGATTGAGCGTGATTTTTGTGATGCTCGTCAGGGGGGCGGAGCCTATGGAAAAACGCCAGCAACGC
GGCCTTTTTACGGTTCCTGGCCTTTTGCTGGCCTTTTGCTCACATGTTCTTTCCTGCGTTATCCCCTGAT
TCTGTGGATAACCGTATTACCGCCTTTGAGTGAGCTGATACCGCTCGCCGCAGCCGAACGACCGAGCGCA
GCGAGTCAGTGAGCGAGGAAGCGGAAGAGCGCCCAATACGCAAACCGCCTCTCCCCGCGCGTTGGCCGAT
TCATTAATGCAGACCCATAATACCCATAATGCCATTTCATTACCTCTTTCTCCGCACCCGACATAGATGA
ATTCAGATCTGCAGATCTGCTGGTTCTTTCCGCCTCAGAAGCCATAGAGCCCACCGCATCCCCAGCATGC
CTGCTATTGTCTTCCCAATCCTCCCCCTTGCTGTCCTGCCCCACCCCACCCCCCAGAATAGAATGACACC
TACTCAGACAATGCGATGCAATTTCCTCATTTTATTAGGAAAGGACAGTGGGAGTGGCACCTTCCAGGGT
CAAGGAAGGCACGGGGGAGGGGCAAACAACAGATGGCTGGCAACTAGAAGGCACAGTCGAGGCTGATCAG
CGGTTTAAACTTAAGCTTGGTACCGAGCTCGGATCATCCAGCACAGTGGCGGCCGCCCTTTTTTTTTTTT
TTTTACCATGATGAAACCTTGTCATTTAATTAGATTCGCCACAAAAAGCATTAATCTTGG
