[The description below was written by a language model from this plasmid's Addgene catalogue record.]
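Description:
pShuttle AMPK gamma1 H150R is an adenoviral shuttle plasmid built on the Clontech pShuttle backbone (about 4 kb without insert) and classed as a mammalian expression/adenoviral vector. It is maintained in E. coli as a high-copy plasmid under kanamycin selection. Shuttle vectors of this type are intermediates. The gene of interest is first assembled into a mammalian expression cassette in the small plasmid. That cassette is then transferred into a larger adenoviral genome plasmid to generate recombinant, replication-defective adenovirus for delivery to cultured cells or tissues. The record includes no feature table, and it does not state the promoter, polyadenylation signal or origin of replication.

The payload is an insert of roughly 1.6 kb encoding mouse AMPK gamma1 (Prkag1), the regulatory, nucleotide-sensing subunit of the AMP-activated protein kinase heterotrimer. It carries the point mutation H150R and an HA epitope tag fused at the N terminus. The tag allows the exogenous subunit to be detected or immunoprecipitated separately from endogenous gamma1. The insert was placed by restriction cloning between XbaI at the 5′ end, a site destroyed in the process, and NotI at the 3′ end, which is retained.

The record does not describe the functional consequence of H150R. Substitutions in the nucleotide-binding region of AMPK gamma subunits are generally used to alter AMP-dependent regulation of the kinase. The construct is therefore suited to studying how changed gamma-subunit function affects AMPK signalling, either by direct transfection of mammalian cells or after conversion into adenovirus.
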