Addgene plasmid #15999: pShuttle AMPK gamma1 H150R
Depositing lab: Morris Birnbaum. Depositing organization: University of Pennsylvania.
Backbone
  Vector backbone: pShuttle
  Backbone manufacturer: Clontech
  Backbone size w/o insert (bp): 4000
  Vector type: Mammalian Expression, Adenoviral
Growth in bacteria
  Bacterial resistance: Kanamycin, 50 μg/mL
  Growth temperature: 37°C
  Growth strain: DH5alpha
  Copy number: High Copy
Gene/Insert
  Gene/Insert name: AMPK gamma1 (alt name: Prkag1)
  Species: M. musculus (mouse)
  Insert size (bp): 1600
  Mutation: H150R
  GenBank ID: NM_016781
  Entrez Gene: Prkag1 (a.k.a. AA571379, BB036179, Prkaac)
  Tag / fusion protein: HA (N terminal on insert)
  Cloning method: Restriction Enzyme; 5′ cloning site XbaI (destroyed during cloning); 3′ cloning site NotI (not destroyed)
  Sequencing primers: 5′ na
Terms and licenses: Academic/Nonprofit Terms; Industry Terms: Not Available to Industry
How to cite: pShuttle AMPK gamma1 H150R was a gift from Morris Birnbaum (Addgene plasmid # 15999 ; http://n2t.net/addgene:15999 ; RRID:Addgene_15999)
